Addgene plasmid #9018: 1271 pBabe puroL Myr HA Akt2
Depositing lab: William Sellers. Depositing organization: Dana-Farber Cancer Institute.
Backbone
  Vector backbone: pBabe puro L
  Backbone size w/o insert (bp): 5200
  Vector type: Mammalian Expression, Retroviral
  Selectable markers: Puromycin
Growth in bacteria
  Bacterial resistance: Ampicillin, 100 μg/mL
  Growth temperature: 37°C
  Growth strain: DH5alpha
  Copy number: High Copy
Gene/Insert
  Gene/Insert name: Akt2
  Species: H. sapiens (human)
  Insert size (bp): 1500
  Entrez Gene: AKT2 (a.k.a. HIHGHH, PKBB, PKBBETA, PRKBB, RAC-BETA)
  Tag / fusion protein: Myr (N terminal on backbone); HA (N terminal on backbone)
  Cloning method: Restriction Enzyme; 5′ cloning site BamHI (not destroyed); 3′ cloning site EcoRI (not destroyed)
  Sequencing primers: 5′ pBABE-5; 3′ pBABE-3
Terms and licenses: Academic/Nonprofit Terms; Industry Terms: Not Available to Industry
Depositor comments: The sequence of the HA tag in this plasmid is YAYDVPDYA instead of YPYDVPDYA. Not all HA antibodies will recognize this sequence. Cell Signaling Technology's HA antibody #2367 will work.
How to cite: 1271 pBabe puroL Myr HA Akt2 was a gift from William Sellers (Addgene plasmid # 9018 ; http://n2t.net/addgene:9018 ; RRID:Addgene_9018)
