[The description below was written by a language model from this plasmid's Addgene catalogue record and pLannotate feature annotations shown in this document.]
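Description:
1271 pBabe puroL Myr HA Akt2 is a Moloney murine leukemia virus-based retroviral expression vector built on the pBabe puro L backbone and carrying human AKT2 (about 1.5 kb) cloned between BamHI and EcoRI sites. In bacteria it is maintained as a high-copy plasmid through a ColE1/pUC-type origin and selected with ampicillin via the β-lactamase gene and its native promoter. The retroviral portion comprises a 5′ LTR, a Ψ packaging signal extending into a truncated gag sequence that lacks its start codon, and a 3′ LTR. When the plasmid is introduced into a packaging cell line, the transcript between the LTRs is encapsidated, then reverse transcribed and integrated in target cells. The annotation tool also labels a short fragment next to the 3′ LTR as a ΔU3 element. Because a full LTR annotation directly follows it, this is most likely a partial match rather than evidence of a self-inactivating design.

The feature table shows no separate internal promoter upstream of the insert, so AKT2 is presumably transcribed from the 5′ LTR, as is usual for pBabe vectors. The coding sequence is fused at its N terminus to a Src-derived myristoylation signal and an HA epitope, both supplied by the backbone. Myristoylation tethers the kinase to membranes, a strategy generally used to make Akt constitutively active independently of upstream PI3K signalling. Downstream, an SV40 enhancer/early promoter drives puromycin N-acetyltransferase, allowing selection of stably transduced mammalian cells. The depositor notes that the HA tag carries a single-residue deviation from the canonical epitope, so not all anti-HA antibodies will detect it, which explains why the tag is not annotated in the feature table. The construct suits stable expression of membrane-targeted AKT2 for studies of Akt pathway signalling.
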