Features (pLannotate 1.2.2; 13 found; start..end, strand, type, name):
     17..486     +  LTR            LTR: long terminal repeat from Moloney murine leukemia virus
    610..884     +  misc_feature   MESV Ψ (fragment): packaging signal of murine embryonic stem cell virus
    951..1367    +  CDS            gag (truncated): truncated Moloney murine leukemia virus (MMLV) gag gene lacking the start codon
   1399..1440    +  CDS            myr: N-myristoylation signal from Src kinase (Pellman et al., 1985; Kaplan et al., 1988)
   1483..2925    +  CDS            AKT2: AKT2_HUMAN - Experimental evidence at protein level: Swiss-Prot protein existence level 1. One of the few specific substrates of AKT2 identified recently is PITX2. Phosphorylation of PITX2 impairs its association with the CCND1 mRNA-stabilizing complex thus shortening the half-life of CCND1. AKT2 seems also to be the principal isoform responsible of the regulation of glucose uptake. Phosphorylates C2CD5 on 'Ser-197' during insulin-stimulated adipocytes. AKT2 is also specifically involved in skeletal muscle differentiation, one of its substrates in this process being ANKRD2. Down-regulation by
   2978..3307    +  promoter       SV40 promoter: SV40 enhancer and early promoter
   3317..3916    +  CDS            PuroR: puromycin N-acetyltransferase; pac from Streptomyces alboniger; confers resistance to puromycin
   4015..4136    +  LTR            3' LTR (ΔU3) (fragment): self-inactivating 3' long terminal repeat (LTR) from Moloney murine leukemia virus
   4137..4606    +  LTR            LTR: long terminal repeat from Moloney murine leukemia virus
   4672..4724    -  CDS            lacI (fragment): lac repressor; lacI; The lac repressor binds to the lac operator to inhibit transcription in E. coli. This inhibition can be relieved by adding lactose or isopropyl-β-D-thiogalactopyranoside (IPTG).
   4907..5495    -  rep_origin     ori: high-copy-number ColE1/pMB1/pBR322/pUC origin of replication
   5655..6515    -  CDS            AmpR: β-lactamase; bla; confers resistance to ampicillin, carbenicillin, and related antibiotics
   6516..6620    -  promoter       AmpR promoter: bla
>Addgene plasmid #9018 | 1271 pBabe puroL Myr HA Akt2 | addgene full sequence | sequence record 174189 | Addgene NGS Result
AAGTGCCACCTGCAGCCTGAATATGGGCCAAACAGGATATCTGTGGTAAGCAGTTCCTGCCCCGGCTCAG
GGCCAAGAACAGATGGAACAGCTGAATATGGGCCAAACAGGATATCTGTGGTAAGCAGTTCCTGCCCCGG
CTCAGGGCCAAGAACAGATGGTCCCCAGATGCGGTCCAGCCCTCAGCAGTTTCTAGAGAACCATCAGATG
TTTCCAGGGTGCCCCAAGGACCTGAAATGACCCTGTGCCTTATTTGAACTAACCAATCAGTTCGCTTCTC
GCTTCTGTTCGCGCGCTTCTGCTCCCCGAGCTCAATAAAAGAGCCCACAACCCCTCACTCGGGGCGCCAG
TCCTCCGATTGACTGAGTCGCCCGGGTACCCGTGTATCCAATAAACCCTCTTGCAGTTGCATCCGACTTG
TGGTCTCGCTGTTCCTTGGGAGGGTCTCCTCTGAGTGATTGACTACCCGTCAGCGGGGGTCTTTCATTTG
GGGGCTCGTCCGGGATCGGGAGACCCCTGCCCAGGGACCACCGACCCACCACCGGGAGGCAAGCTGGCCA
GCAACTTATCTGTGTCTGTCCGATTGTCTAGTGTCTATGACTGATTTTATGCGCCTGCGTCGGTACTAGT
TAGCTAACTAGCTCTGTATCTGGCGGACCCGTGGTGGAACTGACGAGTTCTGAACACCCGGCCGCAACCC
TGGGAGACGTCCCAGGGACTTTGGGGGCCGTTTTTGTGGCCCGACCTGAGGAAGGGAGTCGATGTGGAAT
CCGACCCCGTCAGGATATGTGGTTCTGGTAGGAGACGAGAACCTAAAACAGTTCCCGCCTCCGTCTGAAT
TTTTGCTTTCGGTTTGGAACCGAAGCCGCGCGTCTTGTCTGCTGCAGCGCTGCAGCATCGTTCTGTGTTG
TCTCTGTCTGACTGTGTTTCTGTATTTGTCTGAAAATTAGGGCCAGACTGTTACCACTCCCTTAAGTTTG
ACCTTAGGTCACTGGAAAGATGTCGAGCGGATCGCTCACAACCAGTCGGTAGATGTCAAGAAGAGACGTT
GGGTTACCTTCTGCTCTGCAGAATGGCCAACCTTTAACGTCGGATGGCCGCGAGACGGCACCTTTAACCG
AGACCTCATCACCCAGGTTAAGATCAAGGTCTTTTCACCTGGCCCGCATGGACACCCAGACCAGGTCCCC
TACATCGTGACCTGGGAAGCCTTGGCTTTTGACCCCCCTCCCTGGGTCAAGCCCTTTGTACACCCTAAGC
CTCCGCCTCCTCTTCCTCCATCCGCCCCGTCTCTCCCCCTTGAACCTCCTCGTTCGACCCCGCCTCGATC
CTCCCTTTATCCAGCCCTCACTCCTTCTCTAGGCGCCGGCCGGATCGAAGACTAAGCTTCCCACCACCAT
GGGGAGCAGCAAGAGCAAGCCCAAGGACCCCAGCCAGCGCGCCTACGCCTACGACGTGCCCGACTACGCC
TCCCTCGGATCCATGAATGAGGTGTCTGTCATCAAAGAAGGCTGGCTCCACAAGCGTGGTGAATACATCA
AGACCTGGAGGCCACGGTACTTCCTGCTGAAGAGCGACGGCTCCTTCATTGGGTACAAGGAGAGGCCCGA
GGCCCCTGATCAGACTCTACCCCCCTTAAACAACTTCTCCGTAGCAGAATGCCAGCTGATGAAGACCGAG
AGGCCGCGACCCAACACCTTTGTCATACGCTGCCTGCAGTGGACCACAGTCATCGAGAGGACCTTCCACG
TGGATTCTCCAGACGAGAGGGAGGAGTGGATGCGGGCCATCCAGATGGTCGCCAACAGCCTCAAGCAGCG
GGCCCCAGGCGAGGACCCCATGGACTACAAGTGTGGCTCCCCCAGTGACTCCTCCACGACTGAGGAGATG
GAAGTGGCGGTCAGCAAGGCACGGGCTAAAGTGACCATGAATGACTTCGACTATCTCAAACTCCTTGGCA
AGGGAACCTTTGGCAAAGTCATCCTGGTGCGGGAGAAGGCCACTGGCCGCTACTACGCCATGAAGATCCT
GCGGAAGGAAGTCATCATTGCCAAGGATGAAGTCGCTCACACAGTCACCGAGAGCCGGGTCCTCCAGAAC
ACCAGGCACCCGTTCCTCACTGCGCTGAAGTATGCCTTCCAGACCCACGACCGCCTGTGCTTTGTGATGG
AGTATGCCAACGGGGGTGAGCTGTTCTTCCACCTGTCCCGGGAGCGTGTCTTCACAGAGGAGCGGGCCCG
GTTTTATGGTGCAGAGATTGTCTCGGCTCTTGAGTACTTGCACTCGCGGGACGTGGTATACCGCGACATC
AAGCTGGAAAACCTCATGCTGGACAAAGATGGCCACATCAAGATCACTGACTTTGGCCTCTGCAAAGAGG
GCATCAGTGACGGGGCCACCATGAAAACCTTCTGTGGGACCCCGGAGTACCTGGCGCCTGAGGTGCTGGA
GGACAATGACTATGGCCGGGCCGTGGACTGGTGGGGGCTGGGTGTGGTCATGTACGAGATGATGTGCGGC
CGCCTGCCCTTCTACAACCAGGACCACGAGCGCCTCTTCGAGCTCATCCTCATGGAAGAGATCCGCTTCC
CGCGCACGCTCAGCCCCGAGGCCAAGTCCCTGCTTGCTGGGCTGCTTAAGAAGGACCCCAAGCAGAGGCT
TGGTGGGGGGCCCAGCGATGCCAAGGAGGTCATGGAGCACAGGTTCTTCCTCAGCATCAACTGGCAGGAC
GTGGTCCAGAAGAAGCTCCTGCCACCCTTCAAACCTCAGGTCACGTCCGAGGTCGACACAAGGTACTTCG
ATGATGAATTTACCGCCCAGTCCATCACAATCACACCCCCTGACCGCTATGACAGCCTGGGCTTACTGGA
GCTGGACCAGCGGACCCACTTCCCCCAGTTCTCCTACTCGGCCAGCATCCGCGAGTGAATTCGATATCTC
GAGTAATTCGCCAGCACAGTGGTCGACCCTGTGGAATGTGTGTCAGTTAGGGTGTGGAAAGTCCCCAGGC
TCCCCAGCAGGCAGAAGTATGCAAAGCATGCATCTCAATTAGTCAGCAACCAGGTGTGGAAAGTCCCCAG
GCTCCCCAGCAGGCAGAAGTATGCAAAGCATGCATCTCAATTAGTCAGCAACCATAGTCCCGCCCCTAAC
TCCGCCCATCCCGCCCCTAACTCCGCCCAGTTCCGCCCATTCTCCGCCCCATGGCTGACTAATTTTTTTT
ATTTATGCAGAGGCCGAGGCCGCCTCGGCCTCTGAGCTATTCCAGAAGTAGTGAGGAGGCTTTTTTGGAG
GCCTAGGCTTTTGCAAAAAGCTTACCATGACCGAGTACAAGCCCACGGTGCGCCTCGCCACCCGCGACGA
CGTCCCCAGGGCCGTACGCACCCTCGCCGCCGCGTTCGCCGACTACCCCGCCACGCGCCACACCGTCGAT
CCGGACCGCCACATCGAGCGGGTCACCGAGCTGCAAGAACTCTTCCTCACGCGCGTCGGGCTCGACATCG
GCAAGGTGTGGGTCGCGGACGACGGCGCCGCGGTGGCGGTCTGGACCACGCCGGAGAGCGTCGAAGCGGG
GGCGGTGTTCGCCGAGATCGGCCCGCGCATGGCCGAGTTGAGCGGTTCCCGGCTGGCCGCGCAGCAACAG
ATGGAAGGCCTCCTGGCGCCGCACCGGCCCAAGGAGCCCGCGTGGTTCCTGGCCACCGTCGGCGTCTCGC
CCGACCACCAGGGCAAGGGTCTGGGCAGCGCCGTCGTGCTCCCCGGAGTGGAGGCGGCCGAGCGCGCCGG
GGTGCCCGCCTTCCTGGAGACCTCCGCGCCCCGCAACCTCCCCTTCTACGAGCGGCTCGGCTTCACCGTC
ACCGCCGACGTCGAGGTGCCCGAAGGACCGCGCACCTGGTGCATGACCCGCAAGCCCGGTGCCTGACGCC
CGCCCCACGACCCGCAGCGCCCGACCGAAAGGAGCGCACGACCCCATGCATCGATAAAATAAAAGATTTT
ATTTAGTCTCCAGAAAAAGGGGGGAATGAAAGACCCCACCTGTAGGTTTGGCAAGCTAGCTTAAGTAACG
CCATTTTGCAAGGCATGGAAAAATACATAACTGAGAATAGAGAAGTTCAGATCAAGGTCAGGAACAGATG
GAACAGCTGAATATGGGCCAAACAGGATATCTGTGGTAAGCAGTTCCTGCCCCGGCTCAGGGCCAAGAAC
AGATGGAACAGCTGAATATGGGCCAAACAGGATATCTGTGGTAAGCAGTTCCTGCCCCGGCTCAGGGCCA
AGAACAGATGGTCCCCAGATGCGGTCCAGCCCTCAGCAGTTTCTAGAGAACCATCAGATGTTTCCAGGGT
GCCCCAAGGACCTGAAATGACCCTGTGCCTTATTTGAACTAACCAATCAGTTCGCTTCTCGCTTCTGTTC
GCGCGCTTCTGCTCCCCGAGCTCAATAAAAGAGCCCACAACCCCTCACTCGGGGCGCCAGTCCTCCGATT
GACTGAGTCGCCCGGGTACCCGTGTATCCAATAAACCCTCTTGCAGTTGCATCCGACTTGTGGTCTCGCT
GTTCCTTGGGAGGGTCTCCTCTGAGTGATTGACTACCCGTCAGCGGGGGTCTTTCACATGCAGCATGTAT
CAAAATTAATTTGGTTTTTTTTCTTAAGTATTTACATTAAATGGCCATAGTTGCATTAATGAATCGGCCA
ACGCGCGGGGAGAGGCGGTTTGCGTATTGGGCGCTCTTCCGCTTCCTCGCTCACTGACTCGCTGCGCTCG
GTCGTTCGGCTGCGGCGAGCGGTATCAGCTCACTCAAAGGCGGTAATACGGTTATCCACAGAATCAGGGG
ATAACGCAGGAAAGAACATGTGAGCAAAAGGCCAGCAAAAGGCCAGGAACCGTAAAAAGGCCGCGTTGCT
GGCGTTTTTCCATAGGCTCCGCCCCCCTGACGAGCATCACAAAAATCGACGCTCAAGTCAGAGGTGGCGA
AACCCGACAGGACTATAAAGATACCAGGCGTTTCCCCCTGGAAGCTCCCTCGTGCGCTCTCCTGTTCCGA
CCCTGCCGCTTACCGGATACCTGTCCGCCTTTCTCCCTTCGGGAAGCGTGGCGCTTTCTCATAGCTCACG
CTGTAGGTATCTCAGTTCGGTGTAGGTCGTTCGCTCCAAGCTGGGCTGTGTGCACGAACCCCCCGTTCAG
CCCGACCGCTGCGCCTTATCCGGTAACTATCGTCTTGAGTCCAACCCGGTAAGACACGACTTATCGCCAC
TGGCAGCAGCCACTGGTAACAGGATTAGCAGAGCGAGGTATGTAGGCGGTGCTACAGAGTTCTTGAAGTG
GTGGCCTAACTACGGCTACACTAGAAGAACAGTATTTGGTATCTGCGCTCTGCTGAAGCCAGTTACCTTC
GGAAAAAGAGTTGGTAGCTCTTGATCCGGCAAACAAACCACCGCTGGTAGCGGTGGTTTTTTTGTTTGCA
AGCAGCAGATTACGCGCAGAAAAAAAGGATCTCAAGAAGATCCTTTGATCTTTTCTACGGGGTCTGACGC
TCAGTGGAACGAAAACTCACGTTAAGGGATTTTGGTCATGAGATTATCAAAAAGGATCTTCACCTAGATC
CTTTTGCGGCCGCAAATCAATCTAAAGTATATATGAGTAAACTTGGTCTGACAGTTACCAATGCTTAATC
AGTGAGGCACCTATCTCAGCGATCTGTCTATTTCGTTCATCCATAGTTGCCTGACTCCCCGTCGTGTAGA
TAACTACGATACGGGAGGGCTTACCATCTGGCCCCAGTGCTGCAATGATACCGCGAGACCCACGCTCACC
GGCTCCAGATTTATCAGCAATAAACCAGCCAGCCGGAAGGGCCGAGCGCAGAAGTGGTCCTGCAACTTTA
TCCGCCTCCATCCAGTCTATTAATTGTTGCCGGGAAGCTAGAGTAAGTAGTTCGCCAGTTAATAGTTTGC
GCAACGTTGTTGCCATTGCTACAGGCATCGTGGTGTCACGCTCGTCGTTTGGTATGGCTTCATTCAGCTC
CGGTTCCCAACGATCAAGGCGAGTTACATGATCCCCCATGTTGTGCAAAAAAGCGGTTAGCTCCTTCGGT
CCTCCGATCGTTGTCAGAAGTAAGTTGGCCGCAGTGTTATCACTCATGGTTATGGCAGCACTGCATAATT
CTCTTACTGTCATGCCATCCGTAAGATGCTTTTCTGTGACTGGTGAGTACTCAACCAAGTCATTCTGAGA
ATAGTGTATGCGGCGACCGAGTTGCTCTTGCCCGGCGTCAATACGGGATAATACCGCGCCACATAGCAGA
ACTTTAAAAGTGCTCATCATTGGAAAACGTTCTTCGGGGCGAAAACTCTCAAGGATCTTACCGCTGTTGA
GATCCAGTTCGATGTAACCCACTCGTGCACCCAACTGATCTTCAGCATCTTTTACTTTCACCAGCGTTTC
TGGGTGAGCAAAAACAGGAAGGCAAAATGCCGCAAAAAAGGGAATAAGGGCGACACGGAAATGTTGAATA
CTCATACTCTTCCTTTTTCAATATTATTGAAGCATTTATCAGGGTTATTGTCTCATGAGCGGATACATAT
TTGAATGTATTTAGAAAAATAAACAAATAGGGGTTCCGCGCACATTTCCCCGAA
