>Addgene plasmid #9018 | 1271 pBabe puroL Myr HA Akt2 | addgene partial sequence | sequence record 17595 | 9018 with pBABE 5'
GCTTCCACCCCATGGGGAGCAGCAAGAGCAAGCCCAAGGACCCCAGCCAGCGCGCCTACGCCTACGACGT
GCCCGACTACGCCTCCCTCGGATCCATGAATGAGGTGTCTGTCATCAAAGAAGGCTGGCTCCACAAGCGT
GGTGAATACATCAAGACCTGGAGGCCACGGTACTTCCTGCTGAAGAGCGACGGCTCCTTCATTGGGTACA
AGGAGAGGCCCGAGGCCCCTGATCAGACTCTACCCCCCTTAAACAACTTCTCCGTAGCAGAATGCCAGCT
GATGAAGACCGAGAGGCCGCGACCCAACACCTTTGTCATACGCTGCCTGCAGTGGACCACAGTCATCGAG
AGGACCTTCCACGTGGATTCTCCAGACGAGAGGGAGGAGTGGATGCGGGCCATCCAGATGGTCGCCAACA
GCCTCAAGCAGCGGGCCCCAGGCGAGGACCCCATGGACTACAAGTGTGGCTCCCCCAGTGACTCCTCCAC
GACTGAGGAGATGGAAGTGGCGGTCAGCAAGGCACGGGCTAAAGTGACCATGAATGACTTCGACTATCTC
AAACTCCTTGGCAAGGGAACCTTTGGCAAAGTCATCCTGGTGCGGGAGAAAGCCACTGGCCGCTACTACT
CCATGAAGATCCTGC
